Addgene plasmid #126951: pTBL581 GA
Purpose: To target a protospacer with GA at the cut site.
Depositing lab: Chang Liu. Depositing organization: University of California, Irvine. Publication: Lineage tracing and analog recording in mammalian cells by single-site DNA writing. Loveless TB, Grotts JH, Schechter MW, Forouzmand E, Carlson CK, Agahi BS, Liang G, Ficht M, Liu B, Xie X, Liu CC. Nat Chem Biol. 2021 Jun;17(6):739-747. doi: 10.1038/s41589-021-00769-8. Epub 2021 Mar 22. PubMed 33753928.
Backbone
  Vector backbone: pSQT1313
  Backbone manufacturer: Keith Joung
  Backbone size w/o insert (bp): 2259
  Total vector size (bp): 2279
  Modifications to backbone: The backbone was modified to express only one sgRNA.
  Vector type: Mammalian Expression
Growth in bacteria
  Bacterial resistance: Ampicillin, 100 μg/mL
  Growth temperature: 37°C
  Growth strain: DH5alpha
  Copy number: Low Copy
Gene/Insert
  Gene/Insert name: spacer against human genome with GA at cut site
  gRNA/shRNA sequence: cattgcagacttgcgtgaaa
  Species: H. sapiens (human)
  Insert size (bp): 20
  Promoter: human U6
  Cloning method: Unknown
  Sequencing primers: 5′ AGGGTTATTGTCTCATGAGCGG; 3′ CGGACAGGTATCCGGTAAGC
Resource information
  A portion of this plasmid was derived from a plasmid made by: Keith Joung; the backbone was created from pSQT1313, Addgene #53370.
Terms and licenses: Academic/Nonprofit Terms; Industry Terms: Not Available to Industry
Depositor comments: This construct was cloned by inverse PCR and in vivo recombination in E. coli strain SS320.
How to cite: pTBL581 GA was a gift from Chang Liu (Addgene plasmid # 126951 ; http://n2t.net/addgene:126951 ; RRID:Addgene_126951)
