[The description below was written by a language model from this plasmid's Addgene catalogue record and pLannotate feature annotations shown in this document.]
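Description:
pTBL581 GA is a compact (about 2.3 kb) mammalian sgRNA expression plasmid built on pSQT1313, a guide RNA backbone that the depositors modified so that it expresses only a single sgRNA. It is propagated in E. coli through a ColE1/pUC-type origin of replication and selected with ampicillin via a β-lactamase gene driven by its native bla promoter. The catalogue entry lists the plasmid as low copy, whereas the annotation identifies the origin as a high-copy ColE1/pMB1/pUC type; the record does not resolve this difference. A short fragment resembling a Gateway attB1 site is also annotated upstream of the expression cassette. It appears to be a remnant rather than a functional cloning element.

The payload is a human U6 promoter, an RNA polymerase III promoter suited to producing short, uncapped transcripts. It drives a 20-nt spacer fused to the Streptococcus pyogenes Cas9 guide RNA scaffold. The spacer is directed against a human genomic protospacer chosen because it carries the dinucleotide GA at the Cas9 cut site. The plasmid encodes no nuclease, so Cas9 or a Cas9-derived protein must be supplied separately in the transfected cells, and no mammalian selection marker or reporter is annotated.

The associated work concerns lineage tracing and analog recording in mammalian cells by writing DNA at a single site. The name and stated purpose suggest the construct may be one of a set of guides differing in the bases flanking the cut, though the record does not say so explicitly. According to the depositor, it was made by inverse PCR followed by in vivo recombination in E. coli.
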