Features (pLannotate 1.2.2; 6 found; start..end, strand, type, name):
     13..30      +  protein_bind   attB1 (fragment): mutant version of attB; recombination site for the Gateway® BP reaction BP Clonase™
     82..322     +  promoter       U6 promoter: RNA polymerase III promoter for human U6 snRNA
    351..426     +  misc_RNA       gRNA scaffold: guide RNA scaffold for the Streptococcus pyogenes CRISPR/Cas9 system
    530..1118    -  rep_origin     ori: high-copy-number ColE1/pMB1/pBR322/pUC origin of replication
   1289..2149    -  CDS            AmpR: β-lactamase; bla; confers resistance to ampicillin, carbenicillin, and related antibiotics
   2150..2254    -  promoter       AmpR promoter: bla
>Addgene plasmid #126951 | pTBL581 GA | addgene full sequence | sequence record 245583 | Addgene NGS Result
GACGTCGCTAGCTGTACAAAAAAGCAGGCTTTAAAGGAACCAATTCAGTCGACTGGATCCGGTACCAAGG
TCGGGCAGGAAGAGGGCCTATTTCCCATGATTCCTTCATATTTGCATATACGATACAAGGCTGTTAGAGA
GATAATTAGAATTAATTTGACTGTAAACACAAAGATATTAGTACAAAATACGTGACGTAGAAAGTAATAA
TTTCTTGGGTAGTTTGCAGTTTTAAAATTATGTTTTAAAATGGACTATCATATGCTTACCGTAACTTGAA
AGTATTTCGATTTCTTGGCTTTATATATCTTGTGGAAAGGACGAAACACCCATTGCAGACTTGCGTGAAA
GTTTTAGAGCTAGAAATAGCAAGTTAAAATAAGGCTAGTCCGTTATCAACTTGAAAAAGTGGCACCGAGT
CGGTGCTTTTTTTAAGCTTGGGCCGCTCGAGGTACCTCTCTACATATGACATGTGAGCAAAAGGCCAGCA
AAAGGCCAGGAACCGTAAAAAGGCCGCGTTGCTGGCGTTTTTCCATAGGCTCCGCCCCCCTGACGAGCAT
CACAAAAATCGACGCTCAAGTCAGAGGTGGCGAAACCCGACAGGACTATAAAGATACCAGGCGTTTCCCC
CTGGAAGCTCCCTCGTGCGCTCTCCTGTTCCGACCCTGCCGCTTACCGGATACCTGTCCGCCTTTCTCCC
TTCGGGAAGCGTGGCGCTTTCTCATAGCTCACGCTGTAGGTATCTCAGTTCGGTGTAGGTCGTTCGCTCC
AAGCTGGGCTGTGTGCACGAACCCCCCGTTCAGCCCGACCGCTGCGCCTTATCCGGTAACTATCGTCTTG
AGTCCAACCCGGTAAGACACGACTTATCGCCACTGGCAGCAGCCACTGGTAACAGGATTAGCAGAGCGAG
GTATGTAGGCGGTGCTACAGAGTTCTTGAAGTGGTGGCCTAACTACGGCTACACTAGAAGAACAGTATTT
GGTATCTGCGCTCTGCTGAAGCCAGTTACCTTCGGAAAAAGAGTTGGTAGCTCTTGATCCGGCAAACAAA
CCACCGCTGGTAGCGGTGGTTTTTTTGTTTGCAAGCAGCAGATTACGCGCAGAAAAAAAGGATCTCAAGA
AGATCCTTTGATCTTTTCTACGGGGTCTGACGCTCAGTGGAACGAAAACTCACGTTAAGGGATTTTGGTC
ATGAGATTATCAAAAAGGATCTTCACCTAGATCCTTTTAAATTAAAAATGAAGTTTTAAATCAATCTAAA
GTATATATGAGTAAACTTGGTCTGACAGTTACCAATGCTTAATCAGTGAGGCACCTATCTCAGCGATCTG
TCTATTTCGTTCATCCATAGTTGCCTGACTCCCCGTCGTGTAGATAACTACGATACGGGAGGGCTTACCA
TCTGGCCCCAGTGCTGCAATGATACCGCGAGACCCACGCTCACCGGCTCCAGATTTATCAGCAATAAACC
AGCCAGCCGGAAGGGCCGAGCGCAGAAGTGGTCCTGCAACTTTATCCGCCTCCATCCAGTCTATTAATTG
TTGCCGGGAAGCTAGAGTAAGTAGTTCGCCAGTTAATAGTTTGCGCAACGTTGTTGCCATTGCTACAGGC
ATCGTGGTGTCACGCTCGTCGTTTGGTATGGCTTCATTCAGCTCCGGTTCCCAACGATCAAGGCGAGTTA
CATGATCCCCCATGTTGTGCAAAAAAGCGGTTAGCTCCTTCGGTCCTCCGATCGTTGTCAGAAGTAAGTT
GGCCGCAGTGTTATCACTCATGGTTATGGCAGCACTGCATAATTCTCTTACTGTCATGCCATCCGTAAGA
TGCTTTTCTGTGACTGGTGAGTACTCAACCAAGTCATTCTGAGAATAGTGTATGCGGCGACCGAGTTGCT
CTTGCCCGGCGTCAATACGGGATAATACCGCGCCACATAGCAGAACTTTAAAAGTGCTCATCATTGGAAA
ACGTTCTTCGGGGCGAAAACTCTCAAGGATCTTACCGCTGTTGAGATCCAGTTCGATGTAACCCACTCGT
GCACCCAACTGATCTTCAGCATCTTTTACTTTCACCAGCGTTTCTGGGTGAGCAAAAACAGGAAGGCAAA
ATGCCGCAAAAAAGGGAATAAGGGCGACACGGAAATGTTGAATACTCATACTCTTCCTTTTTCAATATTA
TTGAAGCATTTATCAGGGTTATTGTCTCATGAGCGGATACATATTTGAATGTATTTAGAAAAATAAACAA
ATAGGGGTTCCGCGCACATTTCCCCGAAAAGTGCCACCT
